Addgene plasmid #248743: pEM658
Purpose: PBT0779 biosensor circuit (pTetR59 version) in pNBU2 integrative Bacteroides plasmid
Depositing lab: Carolina Tropini. Depositing organization: University of British Columbia. Publication: A Bacteroides synthetic biology toolkit to build an in vivo malabsorption biosensor. McCallum G, Burckhardt JC, He J, Hong A, Potvin-Trottier L, Tropini C. Cell. 2026 Feb 19;189(4):1245-1261.e21. doi: 10.1016/j.cell.2025.12.052. Epub 2026 Jan 28. PubMed 41610848.
Backbone
  Vector backbone: pNBU2
  Vector type: Bacterial Expression
Growth in bacteria
  Bacterial resistance: Ampicillin, 100 μg/mL
  Growth temperature: 37°C
  Growth strain: Invitrogen One Shot PIR2 Chemically Competent
  Copy number: Low Copy
Gene/Insert
  Gene/Insert name: PBfP1E6-RBS1PLP-mScarletI3-rrnBT2-PBT0779-TetR-rrnBT2-pTetR59-RBS1PLP-mGL-rrnBT2
  Species: Synthetic
  Cloning method: Golden Gate
Terms and licenses: Academic/Nonprofit Terms; Industry Terms: Not Available to Industry
How to cite: pEM658 was a gift from Carolina Tropini (Addgene plasmid # 248743 ; http://n2t.net/addgene:248743 ; RRID:Addgene_248743)
