[The description below was written by a language model from this plasmid's Addgene catalogue record and pLannotate feature annotations shown in this document.]
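Description:
pEM658 is an integrative Bacteroides plasmid built on the pNBU2 backbone that carries a synthetic three-unit biosensor circuit assembled by Golden Gate cloning. In E. coli it replicates from the R6K γ origin, which depends on the pi initiator protein. It is therefore maintained at low copy in a pir-expressing host, under ampicillin selection from AmpR. An incP oriT with an adjacent traJ fragment allows conjugative transfer into Bacteroides. An erm-type rRNA methylase gene is also annotated and would confer macrolide-lincosamide resistance, presumably for selecting recipients. pNBU2 vectors generally insert into the recipient chromosome through an NBU2 integrase, but the feature table leaves roughly 2 kb between the payload and AmpR unannotated, so no integrase or attachment site is identified in the record.

The payload has three transcription units, each ending in an rrnB T2 terminator. In the first, the PBfP1E6 promoter and RBS1PLP drive the red fluorescent protein mScarlet-I3, which the annotation tool matched as an mScarlet fragment. This unit likely acts as a constitutive reference signal, though the record does not say so. In the second, the PBT0779 promoter, the sensing element, controls expression of the TetR repressor. In the third, the TetR-repressible promoter pTetR59 and RBS1PLP drive mGreenLantern. This is an inverter layout: activation of PBT0779 raises TetR levels and should lower green fluorescence relative to red.

The short hits to an H1-2O2 promoter and to a polyphosphate kinase are probably incidental matches, the former likely reflecting tet operator sequence within pTetR59. The plasmid belongs to a Bacteroides synthetic biology toolkit developed to build an in vivo malabsorption biosensor. The record does not state which signal PBT0779 responds to.
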