Features (pLannotate 1.2.2; 14 found; start..end, strand, type, name):
    207..877     +  CDS            mScarlet-2I (fragment): mScarlet-I derivative in which the N- and C-termini have been modified to reduce cytotoxicity (Valbuena et al., 2020) preserves the original mammalian codon optimization
    919..946     +  terminator     rrnB T2 terminator: transcription terminator T2 from the E. coli rrnB gene
    989..1111    -  CDS            PK21_RHOPA (fragment): Experimental evidence at protein level: Swiss-Prot protein existence level 1. Uses inorganic polyphosphate (polyP) as a donor to convert ADP to ATP. From Rhodopseudomonas palustris (strain ATCC BAA-98 / CGA009).
   1474..2094    +  CDS            tetR: TETR2_ECOLX - Experimental evidence at protein level: Swiss-Prot protein existence level 1. TetR is the repressor of the tetracycline resistance element; its N-terminal region forms a helix-turn-helix structure and binds DNA. Binding of tetracycline to TetR reduces the repressor affinity for the tetracycline resistance gene (tetA) promoter operator sites. From Escherichia coli.
   2125..2146    +  terminator     rrnB T2 terminator (fragment): transcription terminator T2 from the E. coli rrnB gene
   2210..2234    +  promoter       H1-2O2 promoter (fragment): doxycycline-inducible variant of the human H1 RNA promoter (Henriksen et al., 2007)
   2362..3081    +  CDS            mGreenLantern: monomeric GFP derivative that displays exceptionally high brightness in cells (Campbell et al., 2020)
   3102..3129    +  terminator     rrnB T2 terminator: transcription terminator T2 from the E. coli rrnB gene
   5109..5969    -  CDS            AmpR: β-lactamase; bla; confers resistance to ampicillin, carbenicillin, and related antibiotics
   5970..5986    -  promoter       AmpR promoter (fragment): bla
   6457..7185    +  CDS            ermC': ERM_BACIU - Experimental evidence at protein level: Swiss-Prot protein existence level 1. This protein produces a dimethylation of the adenine residue at position 2085 in 23S rRNA, resulting in reduced affinity between ribosomes and macrolide-lincosamide-streptogramin B antibiotics. From Bacillus subtilis.
   7261..7649    -  rep_origin     R6K γ ori: γ replication origin from E. coli plasmid R6K; requires the R6K initiator protein pi for replication
   7820..7929    +  oriT           oriT: incP origin of transfer
   7962..8007    +  CDS            traJ (fragment): oriT-recognizing protein; traJ
>Addgene plasmid #248743 | pEM658 | addgene full sequence | sequence record 496395 | Addgene NGS Result
CAATTGGGCTACCTTTTTTTTGTTTTGTTTGCAATGGTTAATCTATTGTTAAAATTTAAAGTTTCACTTG
AACTTTCAAATAATGTTCTTATATTTGCAGTGTCGAAAGAAACAAAGTAGGACTGATCACACAACATTTA
AAAAATAACATTATGAAAGCACTCGAAAAGAGATTCAAAGGTAATATTAACAATAATTTATTTTCAATGG
ATAGCACCGAGGCAGTGATCAAGGAGTTCATGCGGTTCAAGGTGCACATGGAGGGCTCCATGAACGGCCA
CGAGTTCGAGATCGAGGGCGAGGGCGAGGGCCGCCCCTACGAGGGCACCCAGACCGCCAAGCTGAAGGTG
ACCAAGGGTGGCCCCCTGCCCTTCTCCTGGGACATCCTGTCCCCTCAGTTCATGTACGGCTCCAGGGCCT
TCATCAAGCACCCCGCCGACATCCCCGACTACTGGAAGCAGTCCTTCCCCGAGGGCTTCAAGTGGGAGCG
CGTGATGATCTTCGAGGACGGCGGCACCGTGTCCGTGACCCAGGACACCTCCCTGGAGGACGGCACCCTG
ATCTACAAGGTGAAGCTCCGCGGCGGCAACTTCCCTCCTGACGGCCCCGTAATGCAGAAGAGGACAATGG
GCTGGGAAGCATCCACCGAGCGGTTGTACCCCGAGGACGTCGTGCTGAAGGGCGACATTAAGATGGCCCT
GCGCCTGAAGGACGGCGGCCGCTACCTGGCGGACTTCAAGACCACCTACAAGGCCAAGAAGCCCGTGCAG
ATGCCCGGCGCCTTCAACATCGACCGCAAGTTGGACATCACCTCCCACAACGAGGACTACACCGTGGTGG
AACAGTACGAACGCTCCGTGGCCCGCCACTCCACCGGCGGCTCCGGTGGCTCCTAATAAATCCTAGCTGA
TTAGCTCGAGAAGGCCATCCTGACGGATGGCCTTTTTTTTGTATGGGGACTCTGAGAACCCTACCTTTCA
AACCCCGAGGCAGCATCCATTGCCTGAAAAATAACCAGAACCGAGTAGCGGTCTTGTGCATAAAGCATAC
TTTGCAGTTCTGACAGCTTTTCGATATTTTGGGCTAACTGTTCTTTGGCATCCTGTTTGGACATATCAGC
AGTAAATGAGGGATTGAAATCGGATACATGATGTTCCTTCCCCGGTTTGGCTGTAAGCTCTTTTAAGACT
TCTTTTTTCATTGTTGTATAATTAGGTTGTTATAGGTATATAACAGTTGAATAAAGAAATCAGTTCTTGC
CAAATTAAGAGCGTTGAATAGTAATTCCCCAATTATGTATCAACAGATTCTACATAATTCCACACTAATT
CCACAATTATATTTATATTGTCTGCTGTTTATATGTTTGATTATCAGTTATATATGGCGGAGTGAAACGT
TTGGCATCTGCTTTGCTATATATTAAGTACAAGAAACAATAGTTCTATTATTCACACTTAAAAAATTACG
ATTATGTCCAGATTAGATAAAAGTAAAGTGATTAACAGCGCATTAGAGCTGCTTAATGAGGTCGGAATCG
AAGGTTTAACAACCCGTAAACTCGCCCAGAAGCTAGGTGTAGAGCAGCCTACATTGTATTGGCATGTAAA
AAATAAGCGGGCTTTGCTCGACGCCTTAGCCATTGAGATGTTAGATAGGCACCATACTCACTTTTGCCCT
TTAGAAGGGGAAAGCTGGCAAGATTTTTTACGTAATAACGCTAAAAGTTTTAGATGTGCTTTACTAAGTC
ATCGCGATGGAGCAAAAGTACATTTAGGTACACGGCCTACAGAAAAACAGTATGAAACTCTCGAAAATCA
ATTAGCCTTTTTATGCCAACAAGGTTTTTCACTAGAGAATGCATTATATGCACTCAGCGCTGTGGGGCAT
TTTACTTTAGGTTGCGTATTGGAAGATCAAGAGCATCAAGTCGCTAAAGAAGAAAGGGAAACACCTACTA
CTGATAGTATGCCGCCATTATTACGACAAGCTATCGAATTATTTGATCACCAAGGTGCAGAGCCAGCCTT
CTTATTCGGCCTTGAATTGATCATATGCGGATTAGAAAAACAACTTAAATGTGAAAGTGGGTCTTAATGG
CCACATCGGTTCCTGCTAGAAGGCCCATCCTGACGGATGGCCTTTTGGTATTCGAGCATTACCTCATACT
TTGGATTTTTGTTTTGTTTGCAATGGTTAATCTATTGTTAAATCCCTATCAGTGATAGAGACTTTCAAAT
AATGTTCTTATATTTGCAGTGTCGAAAGAAACAAAGTAGGATCACACAACATTTAAAAAATAACATTATG
AAAGCACTCGAAAAGAGATTCAAAGGTAATATTAACAATAATTTATTTTCAATGGTGAGCAAGGGCGAGG
AGCTGTTCACCGGGGTGGTGCCCATCCTGGTCGAGCTGGACGGCGACGTAAACGGCCACAAGTTCAGCGT
CCGCGGCGAGGGCGAGGGCGATGCCACCAACGGCAAGCTGACCCTGAAGTTCATCTGCACCACCGGCAAG
CTGCCCGTGCCCTGGCCCACCCTCGTGACCACCTTAGGCTACGGCGTGGCCTGCTTCGCCCGCTACCCCG
ACCACATGAAGCAGCACGACTTCTTCAAGTCCGCCATGCCCGAAGGCTACGTCCAGGAGCGCACCATCTC
TTTCAAGGACGACGGTACCTACAAGACCCGCGCCGAGGTGAAGTTCGAGGGCGACACCCTGGTGAACCGC
ATCGTGCTGAAGGGCATCGACTTCAAGGAGGACGGCAACATCCTGGGGCACAAGCTGGAGTACAACTTCA
ACAGCCACAAGGTCTATATCACGGCCGACAAGCAGAAGAACGGCATCAAGGCTAACTTCAAGACCCGCCA
CAACGTTGAGGACGGCGGCGTGCAGCTCGCCGACCACTACCAGCAGAACACCCCCATCGGCGACGGCCCC
GTGCTGCTGCCCGACAACCACTACCTGAGCCATCAGTCCAAGCTGAGCAAAGACCCCAACGAGAAGCGCG
ATCACATGGTCCTGAAGGAGAGGGTGACCGCCGCCGGGATTACACATGACATGGACGAGCTGTACAAGTA
ATAGCGTTCAGCTCGACTGTGAGAAGGCCATCCTGACGGATGGCCTTTTTTTTTCGTTATAACTAGTTGC
GTTCCTAGCCGCTACTAGTGTAATTGCCTATCTTCCAGTGATGGAACAGCATTTGTGCATTGGCTGCAAC
AATCAGCCTTACTTGTGCCTGTTCTATTTCCGAACCGACCGCTTGTATGAATGCATCAAAATTCGTTTTC
TCTACGTTGGATTCCTTGTTGCTCATATTGTGATGATAATTTCTACAAATATAGTCATTGGTAACTATCT
ATGAAACTGTTTGATACTTTTATAGTTGATTAAACTTGTTCATGGCATTTGCCTTAATATCATCCGCTAT
GTCAATGTAGGGTTTCATAGCTTTGTAGTCGCTGTGTCCCGTCCATTTCATGACCACCTGTGCCGGGATT
CCGAGAGCCAGCGCATTGCAGATGAATGTCCTTTTTCCTGCATGGGTACTGAGCAAAGCGTATTTGTGTG
TGACTTCATCAATACGTTCATTTCCCTTGTAGTAGGTTTCCCGTACAGGCTCGTTGATTTCTGCCAGTTC
GCCCAGCTCTTTCAGGTAATCGTTCATCTTCTGGTTGCTGATGACGGGCAGAGCCATGTAATTCTCGAAA
TGGATGTCCTTGTATTTGTCCAGTATGGCTTTGCTGTATTTGTTCAGTTCAATCGTCAGGCTGTCGGCAG
TCTTGACTGTGGTTATTTCGATGTGGTCGGACTTCACATCGCTTCTTTTCAGATTGCGAACATCCGAATA
CCGCAAACTCGTAAAGCAGCAGAACAGGAAAACATCACGCACACGTTCCAGGTATTGCTTATCCTTGGGT
ATCTGGTAGTCTTTCAGCTTGTTCAGTTCATCCCAAGTCAGGAAGATTACTTTTTTCGAGGTGGTTTTCA
GTTTCGGTTTGAACGTATCGTATGCAATGTTCTGATGATGTCCTTTCTTGAAGCTCCAGCGCAGGAACCA
TTTGAGGAATCCCATTTGCTTGCCGATGGTGCTGTTTCTCATATCCTTGGTGTCACGCAGGAAGTTGACG
TATTCGTTCAATCCAAACTCGTTGAAATAGTTGAACGTTGCATCCTCCTTGAACTCTTTGAGGTGGTTCC
TCACTGCTGCAAATTTTTCATAGGTGGATGCCGTCCAGTTATTCTGGTTACCGCACTCTTTTACAAACTC
ATCGAACACCTCCCAAAAGCTGACAGGGGCTTCTTCCGGCTGTTCTTCACTGGTGTCTTTCATTCTCATG
TTGAAAGCTTCCTTCAACTGTTGGGTCGTTGGCATGACCTCCTGCACCTCAAATTCCTTGAAAATATTCT
GGATTTCGGCATAGTATTTCAGCAAGTCCGTATTGATTTCGGCTGCACTTTGCTTTAGCTTGTTGGTACA
TCCGTTCTTTACCCGCTGCTTATCTGCATCCCATTTGGCTACGTCAATCCGGTAGCCCGTTGTAAACTCG
ATACGTTGGCTGGCAAAGATGACACGCATACGGATGGGTACGTTCTCTACGATTGGCACACCGTTCTTTT
TCCGGCTCTCCAATGCAAAAATGATGTTGCGCTTGATATTCATAATTGGGTGCGTTTGAAATTCTACACC
CAAATATACACCCAATTATTGAGATAGCAAAAGACATTTAGAAACATTTACTTTTACTCTATATTGTAAT
TTACACTTGATTATCAGTCGTTTGCAGTTTTATGATATTCTGTGAAAGTATAAGTTCGAGAGCCTGTCTC
TCCGCAAAAAACGCTGAAAATCAGCAGATTGCAAAACAAACACCCTGTTTTACACCCAAGAATGTAAAGT
CGGGTGTTTTTGTTTTATTTAAGATAATACAACCACTACATAATAAAAGAGTAGCGATATTAAAAGAATC
CGATGAGAAAAGACTAATATTTATCTATCCATTCAGTTTGATTTCTCAGGACTTTACATCGTCCTGAAAG
TATTTGTTGGTACCGGTACCGAGGACGCGACAGCTGCAGACGCGTTATGAGTAAACTTGGTCTGACAGTT
ACCAATGCTTAATCAGTGAGGCACCTATCTCAGCGATCTGTCTATTTCGTTCATCCATAGTTGCCTGACT
CCCCGTCGTGTAGATAACTACGATACGGGAGGGCTTACCATCTGGCCCCAGTGCTGCAATGATACCGCGG
GACCCACGCTCACCGGCTCCAGATTTATCAGCAATAAACCAGCCAGCCGGAAGGGCCGAGCGCAGAAGTG
GTCCTGCAACTTTATCCGCCTCCATCCAGTCTATTAATTGTTGCCGGGAAGCTAGAGTAAGTAGTTCGCC
AGTTAATAGTTTGCGCAACGTTGTTGCCATTGCTACAGGCATCGTGGTGTCACGCTCGTCGTTTGGTATG
GCTTCATTCAGCTCCGGTTCCCAACGATCAAGGCGAGTTACATGATCCCCCATGTTGTGCAAAAAAGCGG
TTAGCTCCTTCGGTCCTCCGATCGTTGTCAGAAGTAAGTTGGCCGCAGTGTTATCACTCATGGTTATGGC
AGCACTGCATAATTCTCTTACTGTCATGCCATCCGTAAGATGCTTTTCTGTGACTGGTGAGTACTCAACC
AAGTCATTCTGAGAATAGTGTATGCGGCGACCGAGTTGCTCTTGCCCGGCGTCAATACGGGATAATACCG
CGCCACATAGCAGAACTTTAAAAGTGCTCATCATTGGAAAACGTTCTTCGGGGCGAAAACTCTCAAGGAT
CTTACCGCTGTTGAGATCCAGTTCGATGTAACCCACTCGTGCACCCAACTGATCTTCAGCATCTTTTACT
TTCACCAGCGTTTCTGGGTGAGCAAAAACAGGAAGGCAAAATGCCGCAAAAAAGGGAATAAGGGCGACAC
GGAAATGTTGAATACTCATACTCTTCCTTTTTCAATCATGGCCGCGGGATTAAAAGTCGGGGATTGGTGA
ACAAAAAGGTGTTTCTCTCTTTAAGAGAAATATCGTTTTGCTAAACAGTTGATATTGAGGTATCATTTTA
TCGTAAAAGACATTTTTGCTCAACAATTGCTTGACGGAAATCAACAAATTTTAGCATTTTGTAAAAAAGT
CGCTATATAATTTGGTGAATTGGAGTTATTTTCATATTTTTGCATCCCGAAGAGTTTCTCTTAAAGAGAG
AAACATCTTTTGCATACCTTTTCCGACCGAATTTTTATGTCGTAAAGAGGGGCTTTGCAGGGGGTGGACT
CAGAAAGATGAGAATAGATGACTATTGTAGTTGAAACACATAGAAAGTTGCTGATATACAGACCGATACG
CATATCGGGATGAACCATGAGTACGTTCTTTTCTCAAAAAACATAAATATTCGAAAAGAGATGCAATAAA
TTAAGGAGAGGTTATAATGAACAAAGTAAATATAAAAGATAGTCAAAATTTTATTACTTCAAAATATCAC
ATAGAAAAAATAATGAATTGCATAAGTTTAGATGAAAAAGATAACATCTTTGAAATAGGTGCAGGGAAAG
GTCATTTTACTGCTGGATTGGTAAAGAGATGTAATTTTGTAACGGCGATAGAAATTGATTCTAAATTATG
TGAGGTAACTCGTAATAAGCTCTTAAATTATCCTAACTATCAAATAGTAAATGATGATATACTGAAATTT
ACATTTCCTAGCCACAATCCATATAAAATATTTGGCAACATACCTTACAACATAAGCACAAATATAATTC
GAAAAATTGTTTTTGAAAGTTCAGCCACAATAAGTTATTTAATAGTGGAATATGGTTTTGCTAAAATGTT
ATTAGATACAAACAGATCACTAGCATTGCTGTTAATGGCAGAGGTAGATATTTCTATATTAGCAAAAATT
CCTAGGTATTATTTCCATCCAAAACCTAAAGTGGATAGCACATTAATTGTATTAAAAAGAAAGCCAGCAA
AAATGGCATTTAAAGAGAGAAAAAAATATGAAACTTTTGTAATGAAATGGGTTAACAAAGAGTACGAAAA
ACTGTTTACAAAAAATCAATTTAATAAAGCTTTAAAACATGCGAGAATATATGATATAAACAATATTAGT
TTCGAACAATTTGTATCGCTATTTAATAGTTATAAAATATTTAACGGCTAAAAACAATAGGCCACATGCA
ACTGTAAATGTTTACGCGGGTACCGACACCGCGGTGGAGGGGAATTCCCATGTCAGCCGTTAAGTGTTCC
TGTGTCACTCAAAATTGCTTTGAGAGGCTCTAAGGGCTTCTCAGTGCGTTACATCCCTGGCTTGTTGTCC
ACAACCGTTAAACCTTAAAAGCTTTAAAAGCCTTATATATTCTTTTTTTTCTTATAAAACTTAAAACCTT
AGAGGCTATTTAAGTTGCTGATTTATATTAATTTTATTGTTCAAACATGAGAGCTTAGTACGTGAAACAT
GAGAGCTTAGTACGTTAGCCATGAGAGCTTAGTACGTTAGCCATGAGGGTTTAGTTCGTTAAACATGAGA
GCTTAGTACGTTAAACATGAGAGCTTAGTACGTGAAACATGAGAGCTTAGTACGTACTATCAACAGGTTG
AACTGCTGATCTTCAGATCCTCTACGCCGGACGCATCGTGGCCGGATCAATTCCGTTTTCCGCTGCATAA
CCCTGCTTCGGGGTCATTATAGCGATTTTTTCGGTATATCCATCCTTTTTCGCACGATATACAGGATTTT
GCCAAAGGGTTCGTGTAGACTTTCCTTGGTGTATCCAACGGCGTCAGCCGGGCAGGATAGGTGAAGTAGG
CCCACCCGCGAGCGGGTGTTCCTTCTTCACTGTCCCTTATTCGCACCTGGCGGTGCTCAACGGGAATCCT
GCTCTGCGAGGCTGGCCGGCTACCGCCGGCGTAACAGATGAGGGCAAGCGGATGGCTGATGAAACCAAGC
CAACCAGGAAGGGCAGCCCACCTATCACGGAATTGATCCCCCTCGAATTGGAATTCTAGCCTGGAATAGG
GAAGCACCACATCACC
